>Addgene plasmid #213046 | pU6-LbCpf1-crF1 | addgene full sequence | sequence record 434025 | Addgene NGS Result
GAGGGCCTATTTCCCATGATTCCTTCATATTTGCATATACGATACAAGGCTGTTAGAGAGATAATTGGAA
TTAATTTGACTGTAAACACAAAGATATTAGTACAAAATACGTGACGTAGAAAGTAATAATTTCTTGGGTA
GTTTGCAGTTTTAAAATTATGTTTTAAAATGGACTATCATATGCTTACCGTAACTTGAAAGTATTTCGAT
TTCTTGGCTTTATATATCTTGTGGAAAGGACGAAACACCGTAATTTCTACTAAGTGTAGATTCTGGCCTA
ACTGGCCGGTACCTTTTTTTGTTTTAGAGCTAGAAATAGCAAGTTAAAATAAGGCTAGTCCGTTATCAAC
TTGAAAAAGTGGCACCGAGTCGGTGCTTTTTTGTTTTAGAGCTAGAAATAGCAAGTTAAAATAAGGCTAG
TCCGTTTTTAGCGCGTGCGCCAATTCTGCAGACAAATGGCTCTAGAGGTACCTACTAGTACGTCTCTCAA
GGATAAGTAAGTAATATTAAGGTACGGGAGGTATTGGACAGGCCGCAATAAAATATCTTTATTTTCATTA
CATCTGTGTGTTGGTTTTTTGTGTGAATCGATAGTACTAACATACGCTCTCCATCAAAACAAAACGAAAC
AAAACAAACTAGCAAAATAGGCTGTCCCCAGTGCAAGTGCAGGTGCCAGAACATTTCTCTGGCCTAACTG
GCCGGTACCTGAGCTCGCTGATCAGCCTCGACTGTGCCTTCTAGTTGCCAGCCATCTGTTGTTTGCCCCT
CCCCCGTGCCTTCCTTGACCCTGGAAGGTGCCACTCCCACTGTCCTTTCCTAATAAAATGAGGAAATTGC
ATCGCATTGTCTGAGTAGGTGTCATTCTATTCTGGGGGGTGGGGTGGGGCAGGACAGCAAGGGGGAGGAT
TGGGAAGAGAATAGCAGGCATGCTGGGGAGCGGCCGCAGGAACCCCTAGTGATGGAGTTGGCCACTCCCT
CTCTGCGCGCTCGCTCGCTCACTGAGGCCGGGCGACCAAAGGTCGCCCGACGCCCGGGCTTTGCCCGGGC
GGCCTCAGTGAGCGAGCGAGCGCGCAGCTGCCTGCAGGGGCGCCTGATGCGGTATTTTCTCCTTACGCAT
CTGTGCGGTATTTCACACCGCATA
[95 nt withheld, positions 1145-1239]
T
[46 nt withheld, positions 1241-1286]
C
[141 nt withheld, positions 1288-1428]
CCTTTGACGTTGGAGTCCACGTTCTTT
[37 nt withheld, positions 1456-1492]
ACTCTATCTCGGGCTATTCTTTTGATTTATAAGGGATTTTGCCGATTTCGGTCTATTGGTTAAAAAATGA
GCTGATTTAACAAAAATTTAACGCGAATTTTAACAAAATATTAACGTTTACAATTTTATGGTGCACTCTC
AGTACAATCTGCTCTGATGCCGCATAGTTAAGCCAGCCCCGACACCCGCCAACACCCGCTGACGCGCCCT
GACGGGCTTGTCTGCTCCCGGCATCCGCTTACAGACAAGCTGTGACCGTCTCCGGGAGCTGCATGTGTCA
GAGGTTTTCACCGTCATCACCGAAACGCGCGAGACGAAAGGGCCTCGTGATACGCCTATTTTTATAGGTT
AATGTCATGATAATAATGGTTTCTTAGACGTCAGGTGGCACTTTTCGGGGAAATGTGCGCGGAACCCCTA
TTTGTTTATTTTTCTAAATACATTCAAATATGTATCCGCTCATGAGACAATAACCCTGATAAATGCTTCA
ATAATATTGAAAAAGGAAGAGTATGAGTATTCAACATTTCCGTGTCGCCCTTATTCCCTTTTTTGCGGCA
TTTTGCCTTCCTGTTTTTGCTCACCCAGAAACGCTGGTGAAAGTAAAAGATGCTGAAGATCAGTTGGGTG
CACGAGTGGGTTACATCGAACTGGATCTCAACAGCGGTAAGATCCTTGAGAGTTTTCGCCCCGAAGAACG
TTTTCCAATGATGAGCACTTTTAAAGTTCTGCTATGTGGCGCGGTATTATCCCGTATTGACGCCGGGCAA
GAGCAACTCGGTCGCCGCATACACTATTCTCAGAATGACTTGGTTGAGTACTCACCAGTCACAGAAAAGC
ATCTTACGGATGGCATGACAGTAAGAGAATTATGCAGTGCTGCCATAACCATGAGTGATAACACTGCGGC
CAACTTACTTCTGACAACGATCGGAGGACCGAAGGAGCTAACCGCTTTTTTGCACAACATGGGGGATCAT
GTAACTCGCCTTGATCGTTGGGAACCGGAGCTGAATGAAGCCATACCAAACGACGAGCGTGACACCACGA
TGCCTGTAGCAATGGCAACAACGTTGCGCAAACTATTAACTGGCGAACTACTTACTCTAGCTTCCCGGCA
ACAATTAATAGACTGGATGGAGGCGGATAAAGTTGCAGGACCACTTCTGCGCTCGGCCCTTCCGGCTGGC
TGGTTTATTGCTGATAAATCTGGAGCCGGTGAGCGTGGAAGCCGCGGTATCATTGCAGCACTGGGGCCAG
ATGGTAAGCCCTCCCGTATCGTAGTTATCTACACGACGGGGAGTCAGGCAACTATGGATGAACGAAATAG
ACAGATCGCTGAGATAGGTGCCTCACTGATTAAGCATTGGTAACTGTCAGACCAAGTTTACTCATATATA
CTTTAGATTGATTTAAAACTTCATTTTTAATTTAAAAGGATCTAGGTGAAGATCCTTTTTGATAATCTCA
TGACCAAAATCCCTTAACGTGAGTTTTCGTTCCACTGAGCGTCAGACCCCGTAGAAAAGATCAAAGGATC
TTCTTGAGATCCTTTTTTTCTGCGCGTAATCTGCTGCTTGCAAACAAAAAAACCACCGCTACCAGCGGTG
GTTTGTTTGCCGGATCAAGAGCTACCAACTCTTTTTCCGAAGGTAACTGGCTTCAGCAGAGCGCAGATAC
CAAATACTGTTCTTCTAGTGTAGCCGTAGTTAGGCCACCACTTCAAGAACTCTGTAGCACCGCCTACATA
CCTCGCTCTGCTAATCCTGTTACCAGTGGCTGCTGCCAGTGGCGATAAGTCGTGTCTTACCGGGTTGGAC
TCAAGACGATAGTTACCGGATAAGGCGCAGCGGTCGGGCTGAACGGGGGGTTCGTGCACACAGCCCAGCT
TGGAGCGAACGACCTACACCGAACTGAGATACCTACAGCGTGAGCTATGAGAAAGCGCCACGCTTCCCGA
AGGGAGAAAGGCGGACAGGTATCCGGTAAGCGGCAGGGTCGGAACAGGAGAGCGCACGAGGGAGCTTCCA
GGGGGAAACGCCTGGTATCTTTATAGTCCTGTCGGGTTTCGCCACCTCTGACTTGAGCGTCGATTTTTGT
GATGCTCGTCAGGGGGGCGGAGCCTATGGAAAAACGCCAGCAACGCGGCCTTTTTACGGTTCCTGGCCTT
TTGCTGGCCTTTTGCTCACATGT
Features (pLannotate 1.2.2; 14 found; start..end, strand, type, name):
      1..241     +  promoter       U6 promoter: RNA polymerase III promoter for human U6 snRNA
    301..376     +  misc_RNA       gRNA scaffold: guide RNA scaffold for the Streptococcus pyogenes CRISPR/Cas9 system
    383..426     +  misc_RNA       gRNA scaffold (fragment): guide RNA scaffold for the Streptococcus pyogenes CRISPR/Cas9 system
    537..585     +  polyA_signal   poly(A) signal: synthetic polyadenylation signal
    599..690     +  misc_feature   pause site: RNA polymerase II transcriptional pause signal from the human α2 globin gene
    732..843     +  polyA_signal   bGH poly(A) signal: bovine growth hormone polyadenylation signal
    948..1088    +  repeat_region  AAV2 ITR: inverted terminal repeat of adeno-associated virus serotype 2 inverted
   1093..1144    -  misc_feature   bom (fragment): basis of mobility region from pBR322
   1163..1618    +  rep_origin     f1 ori (sequence partly withheld): f1 bacteriophage origin of replication; arrow indicates direction of (+) strand synthesis
   1619..1668    -  misc_feature   bom (fragment): basis of mobility region from pBR322
   1770..1805    -  CDS            rop (fragment): Rop protein, which maintains plasmids at low copy number; rop
   1900..2004    +  promoter       AmpR promoter: bla
   2005..2865    +  CDS            AmpR: β-lactamase; bla; confers resistance to ampicillin, carbenicillin, and related antibiotics
   3036..3624    +  rep_origin     ori: high-copy-number ColE1/pMB1/pBR322/pUC origin of replication
