[The description below was written by a language model from this plasmid's Addgene catalogue record and pLannotate feature annotations shown in this document.]
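Description:
pU6-LbCpf1-crF1 is a small (about 3.7 kb) mammalian CRISPR guide RNA expression plasmid derived from the pX330 backbone. It is propagated in E. coli as a high-copy plasmid through a ColE1/pUC-type origin and selected with ampicillin via the β-lactamase gene under its own promoter. An f1 phage origin is also present. The annotated features include no Cas nuclease coding sequence, so the plasmid appears to supply only the guide RNA, with the nuclease presumably provided from a separate source.

The payload is crF1, a 45 bp synthetic crRNA cloned downstream of the human U6 RNA polymerase III promoter, which is the standard choice for producing short, uncapped guide transcripts in mammalian cells. The insert was introduced through BbsI sites that were destroyed during cloning. As the name indicates, the crRNA is intended for LbCpf1 (Cas12a). It targets the TF1 site in the SWITCHER construct, which the associated publication describes as a CRISPR-inducible floxed wild-type Cre system that regulates CRISPR activity.

The feature table also detects backbone remnants downstream of the insert. These are a complete S. pyogenes Cas9 gRNA scaffold plus a partial copy, a synthetic poly(A) signal, a transcriptional pause site, a bGH poly(A) signal and a single AAV2 ITR. The record does not say whether the Cas9 scaffold sequences are transcribed or serve any purpose here, and with only one ITR annotated the plasmid should not be assumed to be AAV-packageable. The typical use is transfection into mammalian cells, together with LbCpf1 and the SWITCHER construct, to trigger cleavage at TF1.
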