Addgene plasmid #213046: pU6-LbCpf1-crF1
Purpose: Guide RNA expression vector with the synthetic crRNA crF1 targeting the SWITCHER construct with the target site TF1
Depositing lab: Petr Bartunek. Depositing organization: Institute of Molecular Genetics of the Czech Academy of Sciences. Publication: SWITCHER, a CRISPR-inducible floxed wild-type Cre regulating CRISPR activity. Schuster B, Dobiasovska I, Curcic J, Pajer P, Borna S, Bartunek P. Commun Biol. 2025 Jul 2;8(1):982. doi: 10.1038/s42003-025-08427-8. PubMed 40596718.
Backbone
  Vector backbone: pX330
  Total vector size (bp): 3686
  Vector type: Mammalian Expression, CRISPR
Growth in bacteria
  Bacterial resistance: Ampicillin, 100 μg/mL
  Growth temperature: 37°C
  Growth strain: DH5alpha
  Copy number: High Copy
Gene/Insert
  Gene/Insert name: crF1
  Insert size (bp): 45
  Promoter: U6
  Cloning method: Restriction Enzyme; 5′ cloning site BbsI (destroyed during cloning); 3′ cloning site BbsI (destroyed during cloning)
  Sequencing primers: 5′ hU6-F; 3′ RVprimer3
Terms and licenses: Academic/Nonprofit Terms; Industry Terms: Not Available to Industry
How to cite: pU6-LbCpf1-crF1 was a gift from Petr Bartunek (Addgene plasmid # 213046 ; http://n2t.net/addgene:213046 ; RRID:Addgene_213046)
